>Addgene plasmid #21586 | pEBG-TRAF2 (GST) | addgene partial sequence | sequence record 27253 | 21586 with pGEX-5
AATCGGATCTGGTTCCGCGTGGATCCACTAGTAAGCTTATGGCTGCAGCTAGCGTGACCCCCCCTGGCTC
CCTGGAGTTGCTACAGCCCGGCTTCTCCAAGACCCTCCTGGGGACCAAGCTGGAAGCCAAGTACCTGTGC
TCCGCCTGCAGAAACGTCCTCCGCAGGCCCTTCCAGGCGCAGTGTGGCCACCGGTACTGCTCCTTCTGCC
TGGCCAGCATCCTCAGCTCTGGGCCTCAGAACTGTGCTGCCTGTGTTCACGAGGGCATATATGAAGAAGG
CATTTCTATTTTAGAAAGCAGTTCGGCCTTCCCAGATAATGCTGCCCGCAGGGAGGTGGAGAGCCTGCCG
GCCGTCTGTCCCAGTGATGGATGCACCTGGAAGGGGACCCTGAAAGAATACGAGAGCTGCCACGAAGGCC
GCTGCCCGCTCATGCTGACCGAATGTCCCGCGTGCAAAGGCCTGGTCCGCCTTGGTGAAAAGGAGCGCCA
CCTGGAGCACGAGTGCCCGGAGAGAAGCCTGAGCTGCCGGCATTGCCGGGCACCCTGCTGCGGAGCAGAC
GTGAAGGCGCACCACGAGGTCTGCCCCAAGTTCCCCTTAACTTGTGACGGCTGCGGCAAGAAGAAGATCC
CCCGGGAGAAGTTCGAGGTGGCACTTCAAGACTTGTGGCAAGTGTCGAGTCCCTTGCAGATTCCACGCCA
TCGGCTGCCTCGAG
