[The description below was written by a language model from this plasmid's Addgene catalogue record.]
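Description:
pEBG-TRAF2 (GST) is a mammalian expression plasmid built on the pEBG backbone, which is about 6.1 kb without the insert. It carries the human TNF receptor-associated factor 2 (TRAF2, also known as RNF117, TRAP or TRAP3) coding sequence. The insert was introduced by restriction enzyme cloning downstream of a glutathione S-transferase (GST) open reading frame supplied by the backbone, so the encoded product is TRAF2 with an N-terminal GST tag. In bacteria the plasmid is maintained at high copy and selected with ampicillin. The record does not state the promoter driving expression in mammalian cells, the origin of replication, any mammalian selection marker, or the insert size, and no feature table is provided to confirm these elements.

The GST moiety allows the fusion protein to be captured from transfected-cell lysates on glutathione affinity resin. This makes the construct suited to pull-down experiments that recover TRAF2 together with associated proteins, and to isolating the fusion protein for in vitro assays. TRAF2 is an adapter protein in TNF receptor signalling. The associated publication concerns direct activation of the MAP kinase kinase kinase MEKK1 by the Ste20-related kinase GCK and by TRAF2. The plasmid's likely use is therefore the expression and purification of tagged TRAF2 from mammalian cells to study its interactions with, and effects on, upstream kinases of stress-activated MAP kinase pathways.
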