Addgene plasmid #21586: pEBG-TRAF2 (GST)
Depositing lab: John Kyriakis. Depositing organization: Massachusetts General Hospital. Publication: Direct activation of mitogen-activated protein kinase kinase kinase MEKK1 by the Ste20p homologue GCK and the adapter protein TRAF2. Chadee DN, Yuasa T, Kyriakis JM. Mol Cell Biol. 2002 Feb . 22(3):737-49. 10.1128/MCB.22.3.737-749.2002 PubMed 11784851.
Backbone
  Vector backbone: pEBG
  Backbone manufacturer: Bruce Mayer Lab
  Backbone size w/o insert (bp): 6100
  Vector type: Mammalian Expression
Growth in bacteria
  Bacterial resistance: Ampicillin, 100 μg/mL
  Growth temperature: 37°C
  Growth strain: DH5alpha
  Copy number: High Copy
Gene/Insert
  Gene/Insert name: TNF receptor-associated factor 2 (alt name: TRAF2)
  Species: H. sapiens (human)
  Entrez Gene: TRAF2 (a.k.a. MGC:45012, RNF117, TRAP, TRAP3)
  Tag / fusion protein: GST (N terminal on backbone)
  Cloning method: Restriction Enzyme
  Sequencing primers: 5′ pGEX 5'
Terms and licenses: Academic/Nonprofit Terms; Industry Terms: Not Available to Industry
How to cite: pEBG-TRAF2 (GST) was a gift from John Kyriakis (Addgene plasmid # 21586 ; http://n2t.net/addgene:21586 ; RRID:Addgene_21586)
